>Addgene plasmid #125406 | Lenti-(BB)-hPGK-KRAB-dCas9-P2A-BlastR C2CD4AB-enh2-guide3 | addgene full sequence | sequence record 251153 | Addgene NGS Result
GTTTTAGAGCTAGAAATAGCAAGTTAAAATAAGGCTAGTCCGTTATCAACTTGAAAAAGTGGCACCGAGT
CGGTGCTTTTTTGAATTCGCTAGCTAGGTCTTGAAAGGGGTTGGGGTTGCGCCTTTTCCAAGGCAGCCCT
GGGTTTGCGCAGGGACGCGGCTGCTCTGGGCGTGGTTCCGGGAAACGCAGCGGCGCCGACCCTGGGTCTC
GCACATTCTTCACGTCCGTTCGCAGCGTCACCCGGATCTTCGCCGCTACCCTTGTGGGCCCCCCGGCGAC
GCTTCCTGCTCCGCCCCTAAGTCGGGAAGGTTCCTTGCGGTTCGCGGCGTGCCGGACGTGACAAACGGAA
GCCGCACGTCTCACTAGTACCCTCGCAGACGGACAGCGCCAGGGAGCAATGGCAGCGCGCCGACCGCGAT
GGGCTGTGGCCAATAGCGGCTGCTCAGCAGGGCGCGCCGAGAGCAGCGGCCGGGAAGGGGCGGTGCGGGA
GGCGGGGTGTGGGGCGGTAGTGTGGGCCCTGTTCCTGCCCGCGCGGTGTTCCGCATTCTGCAAGCCTCCG
GAGCGCACGTCGGCAGTCGGCTCCCTCGTTGACCGAATCACCGACCTCTCTCCCCAGGACCGGTGATCCG
CCACCATGGATGCTAAGTCACTAACTGCCTGGTCCCGGACACTGGTGACCTTCAAGGATGTATTTGTGGA
CTTCACCAGGGAGGAGTGGAAGCTGCTGGACACTGCTCAGCAGATCGTGTACAGAAATGTGATGCTGGAG
AACTATAAGAACCTGGTTTCCTTGGGTTATCAGCTTACTAAGCCAGATGTGATCCTCCGGTTGGAGAAGG
GAGAAGAGCCCGGCGGTTCCGGCGGAGGGTCGATGGACAAGAAGTACAGCATCGGCCTGGCCATCGGCAC
CAACTCTGTCGGCTGGGCCGTGATCACCGACGAGTACAAGGTGCCCAGCAAGAAATTCAAGGTGCTGGGC
AACACCGACCGGCACAGCATCAAGAAGAACCTGATCGGCGCCCTGCTGTTCGACAGCGGAGAAACAGCCG
AGGCCACCCGGCTGAAGAGAACCGCCAGAAGAAGATACACCAGACGGAAGAACCGGATCTGCTATCTGCA
AGAGATCTTCAGCAACGAGATGGCCAAGGTGGACGACAGCTTCTTCCACAGACTGGAAGAGTCCTTCCTG
GTGGAAGAGGATAAGAAGCACGAGCGGCACCCCATCTTCGGCAACATCGTGGACGAGGTGGCCTACCACG
AGAAGTACCCCACCATCTACCACCTGAGAAAGAAACTGGTGGACAGCACCGACAAGGCCGACCTGCGGCT
GATCTATCTGGCCCTGGCCCACATGATCAAGTTCCGGGGCCACTTCCTGATCGAGGGCGACCTGAACCCC
GACAACAGCGACGTGGACAAGCTGTTCATCCAGCTGGTGCAGACCTACAACCAGCTGTTCGAGGAAAACC
CCATCAACGCCAGCGGCGTGGACGCCAAGGCCATCCTGTCTGCCAGACTGAGCAAGAGCAGACGGCTGGA
AAATCTGATCGCCCAGCTGCCCGGCGAGAAGAAGAATGGCCTGTTCGGCAACCTGATTGCCCTGAGCCTG
GGCCTGACCCCCAACTTCAAGAGCAACTTCGACCTGGCCGAGGATGCCAAACTGCAGCTGAGCAAGGACA
CCTACGACGACGACCTGGACAACCTGCTGGCCCAGATCGGCGACCAGTACGCCGACCTGTTTCTGGCCGC
CAAGAACCTGTCCGACGCCATCCTGCTGAGCGACATCCTGAGAGTGAACACCGAGATCACCAAGGCCCCC
CTGAGCGCCTCTATGATCAAGAGATACGACGAGCACCACCAGGACCTGACCCTGCTGAAAGCTCTCGTGC
GGCAGCAGCTGCCTGAGAAGTACAAAGAGATTTTCTTCGACCAGAGCAAGAACGGCTACGCCGGCTACAT
CGATGGCGGAGCCAGCCAGGAAGAGTTCTACAAGTTCATCAAGCCCATCCTGGAAAAGATGGACGGCACC
GAGGAACTGCTCGTGAAGCTGAACAGAGAGGACCTGCTGCGGAAGCAGCGGACCTTCGACAACGGCAGCA
TCCCCCACCAGATCCACCTGGGAGAGCTGCACGCCATTCTGCGGCGGCAGGAAGATTTTTACCCATTCCT
GAAGGACAACCGGGAAAAGATCGAGAAGATCCTGACCTTCCGCATCCCCTACTACGTGGGCCCTCTGGCC
AGGGGAAACAGCAGATTCGCCTGGATGACCAGAAAGAGCGAGGAAACCATCACCCCCTGGAACTTCGAGG
AAGTGGTGGACAAGGGCGCCAGCGCCCAGAGCTTCATCGAGCGGATGACCAACTTCGATAAGAACCTGCC
CAACGAGAAGGTGCTGCCCAAGCACAGCCTGCTGTACGAGTACTTCACCGTGTACAACGAGCTGACCAAA
GTGAAATACGTGACCGAGGGAATGAGAAAGCCCGCCTTCCTGAGCGGCGAGCAGAAAAAAGCCATCGTGG
ACCTGCTGTTCAAGACCAACCGGAAAGTGACCGTGAAGCAGCTGAAAGAGGACTACTTCAAGAAAATCGA
GTGCTTCGACTCCGTGGAAATCTCCGGCGTGGAAGATCGGTTCAACGCCTCCCTGGGCACATACCACGAT
CTGCTGAAAATTATCAAGGACAAGGACTTCCTGGACAATGAGGAAAACGAGGACATTCTGGAAGATATCG
TGCTGACCCTGACACTGTTTGAGGACAGAGAGATGATCGAGGAACGGCTGAAAACCTATGCCCACCTGTT
CGACGACAAAGTGATGAAGCAGCTGAAGCGGCGGAGATACACCGGCTGGGGCAGGCTGAGCCGGAAGCTG
ATCAACGGCATCCGGGACAAGCAGTCCGGCAAGACAATCCTGGATTTCCTGAAGTCCGACGGCTTCGCCA
ACAGAAACTTCATGCAGCTGATCCACGACGACAGCCTGACCTTTAAAGAGGACATCCAGAAAGCCCAGGT
GTCCGGCCAGGGCGATAGCCTGCACGAGCACATTGCCAATCTGGCCGGCAGCCCCGCCATTAAGAAGGGC
ATCCTGCAGACAGTGAAGGTGGTGGACGAGCTCGTGAAAGTGATGGGCCGGCACAAGCCCGAGAACATCG
TGATCGAAATGGCCAGAGAGAACCAGACCACCCAGAAGGGACAGAAGAACAGCCGCGAGAGAATGAAGCG
GATCGAAGAGGGCATCAAAGAGCTGGGCAGCCAGATCCTGAAAGAACACCCCGTGGAAAACACCCAGCTG
CAGAACGAGAAGCTGTACCTGTACTACCTGCAGAATGGGCGGGATATGTACGTGGACCAGGAACTGGACA
TCAACCGGCTGTCCGACTACGATGTGGACGCTATCGTGCCTCAGAGCTTTCTGAAGGACGACTCCATCGA
TAACAAAGTGCTGACTCGGAGCGACAAGAACCGGGGCAAGAGCGACAACGTGCCCTCCGAAGAGGTCGTG
AAGAAGATGAAGAACTACTGGCGCCAGCTGCTGAATGCCAAGCTGATTACCCAGAGGAAGTTCGACAATC
TGACCAAGGCCGAGAGAGGCGGCCTGAGCGAACTGGATAAGGCCGGCTTCATCAAGAGACAGCTGGTGGA
AACCCGGCAGATCACAAAGCACGTGGCACAGATCCTGGACTCCCGGATGAACACTAAGTACGACGAGAAC
GACAAACTGATCCGGGAAGTGAAAGTGATCACCCTGAAGTCCAAGCTGGTGTCCGATTTCCGGAAGGATT
TCCAGTTTTACAAAGTGCGCGAGATCAACAACTACCACCACGCCCACGACGCCTACCTGAACGCCGTCGT
GGGAACCGCCCTGATCAAAAAGTACCCTAAGCTGGAAAGCGAGTTCGTGTACGGCGACTACAAGGTGTAC
GACGTGCGGAAGATGATCGCCAAGAGCGAGCAGGAAATCGGCAAGGCTACCGCCAAGTACTTCTTCTACA
GCAACATCATGAACTTTTTCAAGACCGAGATTACCCTGGCCAACGGCGAGATCCGGAAGCGGCCTCTGAT
CGAGACAAACGGCGAAACAGGCGAGATCGTGTGGGATAAGGGCCGGGACTTTGCCACCGTGCGGAAAGTG
CTGTCTATGCCCCAAGTGAATATCGTGAAAAAGACCGAGGTGCAGACAGGCGGCTTCAGCAAAGAGTCTA
TCCTGCCCAAGAGGAACAGCGACAAGCTGATCGCCAGAAAGAAGGACTGGGACCCTAAGAAGTACGGCGG
CTTCGACAGCCCCACCGTGGCCTATTCTGTGCTGGTGGTGGCCAAAGTGGAAAAGGGCAAGTCCAAGAAA
CTGAAGAGTGTGAAAGAGCTGCTGGGGATCACCATCATGGAAAGAAGCAGCTTCGAGAAGAATCCCATCG
ACTTTCTGGAAGCCAAGGGCTACAAAGAAGTGAAAAAGGACCTGATCATCAAGCTGCCTAAGTACTCCCT
GTTCGAGCTGGAAAACGGCCGGAAGAGAATGCTGGCCTCTGCCGGCGAACTGCAGAAGGGAAACGAACTG
GCCCTGCCCTCCAAATATGTGAACTTCCTGTACCTGGCCAGCCACTATGAGAAGCTGAAGGGCTCCCCCG
AGGATAATGAGCAGAAACAGCTGTTTGTGGAACAGCACAAACACTACCTGGACGAGATCATCGAGCAGAT
CAGCGAGTTCTCCAAGAGAGTGATCCTGGCCGACGCTAATCTGGACAAGGTGCTGAGCGCCTACAACAAG
CACAGAGACAAGCCTATCAGAGAGCAGGCCGAGAATATCATCCACCTGTTTACCCTGACCAGTCTGGGAG
CCCCTGCCGCCTTCAAGTACTTTGACACCACCATCGACCGGAAGAGGTACACCAGCACCAAAGAGGTGCT
GGACGCCACCCTGATCCACCAGAGCATCACCGGCCTGTACGAGACACGGATCGACCTGTCTCAGCTGGGA
GGCGACGCCTATCCCTATGACGTGCCCGATTATGCCAGCCTGGGCAGCGGCTCCCCCAAGAAAAAACGCA
AGGTGGAAGATCCTAAGAAAAAGCGGAAAGTGGACGGCATTGGTAGTGGGAGCAACGGCAGCAGCGGGGA
TCCGGCCGCAACAAACTTCTCTCTGCTGAAACAAGCCGGAGATGTCGAAGAGAATCCTGGACCGATGGCC
AAGCCTTTGTCTCAAGAAGAATCCACCCTCATTGAAAGAGCAACGGCTACAATCAACAGCATCCCCATCT
CTGAAGACTACAGCGTCGCCAGCGCAGCTCTCTCTAGCGACGGCCGCATCTTCACTGGTGTCAATGTATA
TCATTTTACTGGGGGACCTTGTGCAGAACTCGTGGTGCTGGGCACTGCTGCTGCTGCGGCAGCTGGCAAC
CTGACTTGTATCGTCGCGATCGGAAATGAGAACAGGGGCATCTTGAGCCCCTGCGGACGGTGCCGACAGG
TGCTTCTCGATCTGCATCCTGGGATCAAAGCCATAGTGAAGGACAGTGATGGACAGCCGACGGCAGTTGG
GATTCGTGAATTGCTGCCCTCTGGTTATGTGTGGGAGGGCTAAGAATTCGATATCAAGCTTATCGGTAAT
CAACCTCTGGATTACAAAATTTGTGAAAGATTGACTGGTATTCTTAACTATGTTGCTCCTTTTACGCTAT
GTGGATACGCTGCTTTAATGCCTTTGTATCATGCTATTGCTTCCCGTATGGCTTTCATTTTCTCCTCCTT
GTATAAATCCTGGTTGCTGTCTCTTTATGAGGAGTTGTGGCCCGTTGTCAGGCAACGTGGCGTGGTGTGC
ACTGTGTTTGCTGACGCAACCCCCACTGGTTGGGGCATTGCCACCACCTGTCAGCTCCTTTCCGGGACTT
TCGCTTTCCCCCTCCCTATTGCCACGGCGGAACTCATCGCCGCCTGCCTTGCCCGCTGCTGGACAGGGGC
TCGGCTGTTGGGCACTGACAATTCCGTGGTGTTGTCGGGGAAATCATCGTCCTTTCCTTGGCTGCTCGCC
TGTGTTGCCACCTGGATTCTGCGCGGGACGTCCTTCTGCTACGTCCCTTCGGCCCTCAATCCAGCGGACC
TTCCTTCCCGCGGCCTGCTGCCGGCTCTGCGGCCTCTTCCGCGTCTTCGCCTTCGCCCTCAGACGAGTCG
GATCTCCCTTTGGGCCGCCTCCCCGCGTCGACTTTAAGACCAATGACTTACAAGGCAGCTGTAGATCTTA
GCCACTTTTTAAAAGAAAAGGGGGGACTGGAAGGGCTAATTCACTCCCAACGAAGACAAGATCTGCTTTT
TGCTTGTACTGGGTCTCTCTGGTTAGACCAGATCTGAGCCTGGGAGCTCTCTGGCTAACTAGGGAACCCA
CTGCTTAAGCCTCAATAAAGCTTGCCTTGAGTGCTTCAAGTAGTGTGTGCCCGTCTGTTGTGTGACTCTG
GTAACTAGAGATCCCTCAGACCCTTTTAGTCAGTGTGGAAAATCTCTAGCAGGGCCCGTTTAAACCCGCT
GATCAGCCTCGACTGTGCCTTCTAGTTGCCAGCCATCTGTTGTTTGCCCCTCCCCCGTGCCTTCCTTGAC
CCTGGAAGGTGCCACTCCCACTGTCCTTTCCTAATAAAATGAGGAAATTGCATCGCATTGTCTGAGTAGG
TGTCATTCTATTCTGGGGGGTGGGGTGGGGCAGGACAGCAAGGGGGAGGATTGGGAAGACAATAGCAGGC
ATGCTGGGGATGCGGTGGGCTCTATGGCTTCTGAGGCGGAAAGAACCAGCTGGGGCTCTAGGGGGTATCC
CC
[124 nt withheld, positions 6793-6916]
C
[91 nt withheld, positions 6918-7008]
A
[49 nt withheld, positions 7010-7058]
CCTTTGACGTTGGAGTCCACGTTCTTT
[37 nt withheld, positions 7086-7122]
ACCCTATCTCGGTCTATTCTTTTGATTTATAAGGGATTTTGCCGATTTCGGCCTATTGGTTAAAAAATGA
GCTGATTTAACAAAAATTTAACGCGAATTAATTCTGTGGAATGTGTGTCAGTTAGGGTGTGGAAAGTCCC
CAGGCTCCCCAGCAGGCAGAAGTATGCAAAGCATGCATCTCAATTAGTCAGCAACCAGGTGTGGAAAGTC
CCCAGGCTCCCCAGCAGGCAGAAGTATGCAAAGCATGCATCTCAATTAGTCAGCAACCATAGTCCCGCCC
CTAACTCCGCCCATCCCGCCCCTAACTCCGCCCAGTTCCGCCCATTCTCCGCCCCATGGCTGACTAATTT
TTTTTATTTATGCAGAGGCCGAGGCCGCCTCTGCCTCTGAGCTATTCCAGAAGTAGTGAGGAGGCTTTTT
TGGAGGCCTAGGCTTTTGCAAAAAGCTCCCGGGAGCTTGTATATCCATTTTCGGATCTGATCAGCACGTG
TTGACAATTAATCATCGGCATAGTATATCGGCATAGTATAATACGACAAGGTGAGGAACTAAACCATGGC
CAAGTTGACCAGTGCCGTTCCGGTGCTCACCGCGCGCGACGTCGCCGGAGCGGTCGAGTTCTGGACCGAC
CGGCTCGGGTTCTCCCGGGACTTCGTGGAGGACGACTTCGCCGGTGTGGTCCGGGACGACGTGACCCTGT
TCATCAGCGCGGTCCAGGACCAGGTGGTGCCGGACAACACCCTGGCCTGGGTGTGGGTGCGCGGCCTGGA
CGAGCTGTACGCCGAGTGGTCGGAGGTCGTGTCCACGAACTTCCGGGACGCCTCCGGGCCGGCCATGACC
GAGATCGGCGAGCAGCCGTGGGGGCGGGAGTTCGCCCTGCGCGACCCGGCCGGCAACTGCGTGCACTTCG
TGGCCGAGGAGCAGGACTGACACGTGCTACGAGATTTCGATTCCACCGCCGCCTTCTATGAAAGGTTGGG
CTTCGGAATCGTTTTCCGGGACGCCGGCTGGATGATCCTCCAGCGCGGGGATCTCATGCTGGAGTTCTTC
GCCCACCCCAACTTGTTTATTGCAGCTTATAATGGTTACAAATAAAGCAATAGCATCACAAATTTCACAA
ATAAAGCATTTTTTTCACTGCATTCTAGTTGTGGTTTGTCCAAACTCATCAATGTATCTTATCATGTCTG
TATACCGTCGACCTCTAGCTAGAGCTTGGCGTAATCATGGTCATAGCTGTTTCCTGTGTGAAATTGTTAT
CCGCTCACAATTCCACACAACATACGAGCCGGAAGCATAAAGTGTAAAGCCTGGGGTGCCTAATGAGTGA
GCTAACTCACATTAATTGCGTTGCGCTCACTGCCCGCTTTCCAGTCGGGAAACCTGTCGTGCCAGCTGCA
TTAATGAATCGGCCAACGCGCGGGGAGAGGCGGTTTGCGTATTGGGCGCTCTTCCGCTTCCTCGCTCACT
GACTCGCTGCGCTCGGTCGTTCGGCTGCGGCGAGCGGTATCAGCTCACTCAAAGGCGGTAATACGGTTAT
CCACAGAATCAGGGGATAACGCAGGAAAGAACATGTGAGCAAAAGGCCAGCAAAAGGCCAGGAACCGTAA
AAAGGCCGCGTTGCTGGCGTTTTTCCATAGGCTCCGCCCCCCTGACGAGCATCACAAAAATCGACGCTCA
AGTCAGAGGTGGCGAAACCCGACAGGACTATAAAGATACCAGGCGTTTCCCCCTGGAAGCTCCCTCGTGC
GCTCTCCTGTTCCGACCCTGCCGCTTACCGGATACCTGTCCGCCTTTCTCCCTTCGGGAAGCGTGGCGCT
TTCTCATAGCTCACGCTGTAGGTATCTCAGTTCGGTGTAGGTCGTTCGCTCCAAGCTGGGCTGTGTGCAC
GAACCCCCCGTTCAGCCCGACCGCTGCGCCTTATCCGGTAACTATCGTCTTGAGTCCAACCCGGTAAGAC
ACGACTTATCGCCACTGGCAGCAGCCACTGGTAACAGGATTAGCAGAGCGAGGTATGTAGGCGGTGCTAC
AGAGTTCTTGAAGTGGTGGCCTAACTACGGCTACACTAGAAGAACAGTATTTGGTATCTGCGCTCTGCTG
AAGCCAGTTACCTTCGGAAAAAGAGTTGGTAGCTCTTGATCCGGCAAACAAACCACCGCTGGTAGCGGTG
GTTTTTTTGTTTGCAAGCAGCAGATTACGCGCAGAAAAAAAGGATCTCAAGAAGATCCTTTGATCTTTTC
TACGGGGTCTGACGCTCAGTGGAACGAAAACTCACGTTAAGGGATTTTGGTCATGAGATTATCAAAAAGG
ATCTTCACCTAGATCCTTTTAAATTAAAAATGAAGTTTTAAATCAATCTAAAGTATATATGAGTAAACTT
GGTCTGACAGTTACCAATGCTTAATCAGTGAGGCACCTATCTCAGCGATCTGTCTATTTCGTTCATCCAT
AGTTGCCTGACTCCCCGTCGTGTAGATAACTACGATACGGGAGGGCTTACCATCTGGCCCCAGTGCTGCA
ATGATACCGCGAGACCCACGCTCACCGGCTCCAGATTTATCAGCAATAAACCAGCCAGCCGGAAGGGCCG
AGCGCAGAAGTGGTCCTGCAACTTTATCCGCCTCCATCCAGTCTATTAATTGTTGCCGGGAAGCTAGAGT
AAGTAGTTCGCCAGTTAATAGTTTGCGCAACGTTGTTGCCATTGCTACAGGCATCGTGGTGTCACGCTCG
TCGTTTGGTATGGCTTCATTCAGCTCCGGTTCCCAACGATCAAGGCGAGTTACATGATCCCCCATGTTGT
GCAAAAAAGCGGTTAGCTCCTTCGGTCCTCCGATCGTTGTCAGAAGTAAGTTGGCCGCAGTGTTATCACT
CATGGTTATGGCAGCACTGCATAATTCTCTTACTGTCATGCCATCCGTAAGATGCTTTTCTGTGACTGGT
GAGTACTCAACCAAGTCATTCTGAGAATAGTGTATGCGGCGACCGAGTTGCTCTTGCCCGGCGTCAATAC
GGGATAATACCGCGCCACATAGCAGAACTTTAAAAGTGCTCATCATTGGAAAACGTTCTTCGGGGCGAAA
ACTCTCAAGGATCTTACCGCTGTTGAGATCCAGTTCGATGTAACCCACTCGTGCACCCAACTGATCTTCA
GCATCTTTTACTTTCACCAGCGTTTCTGGGTGAGCAAAAACAGGAAGGCAAAATGCCGCAAAAAAGGGAA
TAAGGGCGACACGGAAATGTTGAATACTCATACTCTTCCTTTTTCAATATTATTGAAGCATTTATCAGGG
TTATTGTCTCATGAGCGGATACATATTTGAATGTATTTAGAAAAATAAACAAATAGGGGTTCCGCGCACA
TTTCCCCGAAAAGTGCCACCTGACGTCGACGGATCGGGAGATCTCCCGATCCCCTATGGTGCACTCTCAG
TACAATCTGCTCTGATGCCGCATAGTTAAGCCAGTATCTGCTCCCTGCTTGTGTGTTGGAGGTCGCTGAG
TAGTGCGCGAGCAAAATTTAAGCTACAACAAGGCAAGGCTTGACCGACAATTGCATGAAGAATCTGCTTA
GGGTTAGGCGTTTTGCGCTGCTTCGCGATGTACGGGCCAGATATACGCGTTGACATTGATTATTGACTAG
TTATTAATAGTAATCAATTACGGGGTCATTAGTTCATAGCCCATATATGGAGTTCCGCGTTACATAACTT
ACGGTAAATGGCCCGCCTGGCTGACCGCCCAACGACCCCCGCCCATTGACGTCAATAATGACGTATGTTC
CCATAGTAACGCCAATAGGGACTTTCCATTGACGTCAATGGGTGGAGTATTTACGGTAAACTGCCCACTT
GGCAGTACATCAAGTGTATCATATGCCAAGTACGCCCCCTATTGACGTCAATGACGGTAAATGGCCCGCC
TGGCATTATGCCCAGTACATGACCTTATGGGACTTTCCTACTTGGCAGTACATCTACGTATTAGTCATCG
CTATTACCATGGTGATGCGGTTTTGGCAGTACATCAATGGGCGTGGATAGCGGTTTGACTCACGGGGATT
TCCAAGTCTCCACCCCATTGACGTCAATGGGAGTTTGTTTTGGCACCAAAATCAACGGGACTTTCCAAAA
TGTCGTAACAACTCCGCCCCATTGACGCAAATGGGCGGTAGGCGTGTACGGTGGGAGGTCTATATAAGCA
GCGCGTTTTGCCTGTACTGGGTCTCTCTGGTTAGACCAGATCTGAGCCTGGGAGCTCTCTGGCTAACTAG
GGAACCCACTGCTTAAGCCTCAATAAAGCTTGCCTTGAGTGCTTCAAGTAGTGTGTGCCCGTCTGTTGTG
TGACTCTGGTAACTAGAGATCCCTCAGACCCTTTTAGTCAGTGTGGAAAATCTCTAGCAGTGGCGCCCGA
ACAGGGACTTGAAAGCGAAAGGGAAACCAGAGGAGCTCTCTCGACGCAGGACTCGGCTTGCTGAAGCGCG
CACGGCAAGAGGCGAGGGGCGGCGACTGGTGAGTACGCCAAAAATTTTGACTAGCGGAGGCTAGAAGGAG
AGAGATGGGTGCGAGAGCGTCAGTATTAAGCGGGGGAGAATTAGATCGCGATGGGAAAAAATTCGGTTAA
GGCCAGGGGGAAAGAAAAAATATAAATTAAAACATATAGTATGGGCAAGCAGGGAGCTAGAACGATTCGC
AGTTAATCCTGGCCTGTTAGAAACATCAGAAGGCTGTAGACAAATACTGGGACAGCTACAACCATCCCTT
CAGACAGGATCAGAAGAACTTAGATCATTATATAATACAGTAGCAACCCTCTATTGTGTGCATCAAAGGA
TAGAGATAAAAGACACCAAGGAAGCTTTAGACAAGATAGAGGAAGAGCAAAACAAAAGTAAGACCACCGC
ACAGCAAGCGGCCGCTGATCTTCAGACCTGGAGGAGGAGATATGAGGGACAATTGGAGAAGTGAATTATA
TAAATATAAAGTAGTAAAAATTGAACCATTAGGAGTAGCACCCACCAAGGCAAAGAGAAGAGTGGTGCAG
AGAGAAAAAAGAGCAGTGGGAATAGGAGCTTTGTTCCTTGGGTTCTTGGGAGCAGCAGGAAGCACTATGG
GCGCAGCGTCAATGACGCTGACGGTACAGGCCAGACAATTATTGTCTGGTATAGTGCAGCAGCAGAACAA
TTTGCTGAGGGCTATTGAGGCGCAACAGCATCTGTTGCAACTCACAGTCTGGGGCATCAAGCAGCTCCAG
GCAAGAATCCTGGCTGTGGAAAGATACCTAAAGGATCAACAGCTCCTGGGGATTTGGGGTTGCTCTGGAA
AACTCATTTGCACCACTGCTGTGCCTTGGAATGCTAGTTGGAGTAATAAATCTCTGGAACAGATTTGGAA
TCACACGACCTGGATGGAGTGGGACAGAGAAATTAACAATTACACAAGCTTAATACACTCCTTAATTGAA
GAATCGCAAAACCAGCAAGAAAAGAATGAACAAGAATTATTGGAATTAGATAAATGGGCAAGTTTGTGGA
ATTGGTTTAACATAACAAATTGGCTGTGGTATATAAAATTATTCATAATGATAGTAGGAGGCTTGGTAGG
TTTAAGAATAGTTTTTGCTGTACTTTCTATAGTGAATAGAGTTAGGCAGGGATATTCACCATTATCGTTT
CAGACCCACCTCCCAACCCCGAGGGGACCCGACAGGCCCGAAGGAATAGAAGAAGAAGGTGGAGAGAGAG
ACAGAGACAGATCCATTCGATTAGTGAACGGATCGGCACTGCGTGCGCCAATTCTGCAGACAAATGGCAG
TATTCATCCACAATTTTAAAAGAAAAGGGGGGATTGGGGGGTACAGTGCAGGGGAAAGAATAGTAGACAT
AATAGCAACAGACATACAAACTAAAGAATTACAAAAACAAATTACAAAAATTCAAAATTTTCGGGTTTAT
TACAGGGACAGCAGAGATCCAGTTTGGTTAATTAAGGTACCGAGGGCCTATTTCCCATGATTCCTTCATA
TTTGCATATACGATACAAGGCTGTTAGAGAGATAATTAGAATTAATTTGACTGTAAACACAAAGATATTA
GTACAAAATACGTGACGTAGAAAGTAATAATTTCTTGGGTAGTTTGCAGTTTTAAAATTATGTTTTAAAA
TGGACTATCATATGCTTACCGTAACTTGAAAGTATTTCGATTTCTTGGCTTTATATATCTTGTGGAAAGG
ACGAAACACCGTCCGACTGAGTCATTAAAAG
Features (pLannotate 1.2.2; 34 found; start..end, strand, type, name):
      1..76      +  misc_RNA       gRNA scaffold: guide RNA scaffold for the Streptococcus pyogenes CRISPR/Cas9 system
    107..617     +  promoter       hPGK promoter: human phosphoglycerate kinase 1 promoter
    666..851     +  CDS            KRAB: Krüppel-associated box (KRAB) transcriptional repression domain from the human zinc finger protein ZNF10 (Margolin et al., 1994)
    873..4976    +  CDS            Cas9: Cas9 (Csn1) endonuclease from the Streptococcus pyogenes Type II CRISPR/Cas system generates RNA-guided double strand breaks in DNA
   5175..5573    +  CDS            BSD: blasticidin S deaminase; Aspergillus terreus BSD; confers resistance to blasticidin
   5574..5595    +  misc_feature   MCS (fragment): pBluescript multiple cloning site
   5598..6186    +  misc_feature   WPRE: woodchuck hepatitis virus posttranscriptional regulatory element
   6237..6256    +  misc_feature   cPPT/CTS (fragment): central polypurine tract and central termination sequence of HIV-1
   6258..6491    +  LTR            3' LTR (ΔU3): self-inactivating 3' long terminal repeat (LTR) from HIV-1
   6523..6747    +  polyA_signal   bGH poly(A) signal: bovine growth hormone polyadenylation signal
   6751..6772    +  promoter       SV40 promoter (fragment): SV40 enhancer and early promoter
   6793..7221    +  rep_origin     f1 ori (sequence partly withheld): f1 bacteriophage origin of replication; arrow indicates direction of (+) strand synthesis
   7235..7564    +  promoter       SV40 promoter: SV40 enhancer and early promoter
   7612..7659    +  promoter       EM7 promoter: synthetic bacterial promoter&nbsp
   7678..8052    +  CDS            BleoR: antibiotic-binding protein; Sh ble from Streptoalloteichus hindustanus; confers resistance to bleomycin, phleomycin, and Zeocin™
   8062..8187    +  CDS            ble (fragment): BLE_KLEPN - Experimental evidence at protein level: Swiss-Prot protein existence level 1. Binding protein with a strong affinity to the bleomycin family of antibiotics. Binds to CL990; an antimitotic-antibiotic compound. From Klebsiella pneumoniae.
   8182..8303    +  polyA_signal   SV40 poly(A) signal: SV40 polyadenylation signal
   8374..8396    -  protein_bind   lac operator (fragment): The lac repressor binds to the lac operator to inhibit transcription in E. coli. This inhibition can be relieved by adding lactose or isopropyl-β-D-thiogalactopyranoside (IPTG). lac repressor encoded by lacI
   8400..8430    -  promoter       lac promoter: promoter for the E. coli lac operon
   8445..8466    -  protein_bind   CAP binding site: CAP binding activates transcription in the presence of cAMP. E. coli catabolite activator protein
   8479..8571    -  CDS            lacI (fragment): lac repressor; lacI; The lac repressor binds to the lac operator to inhibit transcription in E. coli. This inhibition can be relieved by adding lactose or isopropyl-β-D-thiogalactopyranoside (IPTG).
   8754..9342    -  rep_origin     ori: high-copy-number ColE1/pMB1/pBR322/pUC origin of replication
   9513..10373   -  CDS            AmpR: β-lactamase; bla; confers resistance to ampicillin, carbenicillin, and related antibiotics
  10374..10478   -  promoter       AmpR promoter: bla
  10537..10589   -  misc_feature   bom (fragment): basis of mobility region from pBR322
  10744..11123   +  enhancer       CMV enhancer: human cytomegalovirus immediate early enhancer
  11124..11323   +  promoter       CMV promoter: human cytomegalovirus (CMV) immediate early promoter
  11341..11521   +  LTR            5' LTR (truncated): truncated 5' long terminal repeat (LTR) from HIV-1
  11568..11693   +  misc_feature   HIV-1 Ψ: packaging signal of human immunodeficiency virus type 1
  11677..12040   +  CDS            HIV-1 gag (fragment): gag protein from human immunodeficiency virus 1; gag
  12186..12419   +  misc_feature   RRE: The Rev response element (RRE) of HIV-1 allows for Rev-dependent mRNA export from the nucleus to the cytoplasm.
  12796..12896   +  CDS            Rev (fragment): human immunodeficiency virus 1 (HIV-1) Rev protein; rev; enhances nuclear export of unspliced and incompletely spliced viral mRNAs
  12946..13063   +  misc_feature   cPPT/CTS: central polypurine tract and central termination sequence of HIV-1
  13114..13354   +  promoter       U6 promoter: RNA polymerase III promoter for human U6 snRNA
