[The description below was written by a language model from this plasmid's Addgene catalogue record and pLannotate feature annotations shown in this document.]
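Description:
Lenti-(BB)-hPGK-KRAB-dCas9-P2A-BlastR C2CD4AB-enh2-guide3 is an all-in-one lentiviral CRISPR interference plasmid (about 13.4 kb) built on the Lenti-(BB)-hPGK-KRAB-dCas9-P2A-BlastR backbone. It is a self-inactivating HIV-1-derived transfer vector. A CMV enhancer/promoter fused to a truncated 5' LTR drives production of the viral genome, followed by the Ψ packaging signal, a gag fragment, the RRE for Rev-dependent export and the cPPT/CTS. A WPRE and a ΔU3 3' LTR close the proviral unit, with a bGH polyadenylation signal downstream. In bacteria it replicates from a high-copy ColE1/pUC origin under ampicillin selection. The backbone also carries an f1 origin and an SV40/EM7-driven bleomycin/Zeocin resistance cassette lying outside the LTRs.

Two expression units sit inside the provirus. A human U6 Pol III promoter transcribes a single guide RNA, in which a target-specific spacer is joined to the S. pyogenes gRNA scaffold (the sequence numbering begins at the scaffold, so the circular map splits this cassette across the origin). The human PGK promoter then drives the ZNF10 KRAB repression domain fused to Cas9. The annotation labels this simply as Cas9, but the catalogue identifies it as nuclease-dead dCas9 and lists a C-terminal HA tag. A P2A peptide named in the construct title links this fusion to blasticidin S deaminase, so transduced mammalian cells can be selected with blasticidin.

The guide is the third designed against a human pancreatic islet enhancer at the C2CD4A/B GWAS locus that contains the type 2 diabetes-associated variant rs7163757. The construct is intended to recruit KRAB-dCas9 there and silence the enhancer, allowing its regulatory function to be tested.
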