Addgene plasmid #125406: Lenti-(BB)-hPGK-KRAB-dCas9-P2A-BlastR C2CD4AB-enh2-guide3
Purpose: CRISPR-mediated repression of human islet enhancer containing T2D-associated variant rs7163757 (C2CD4A/B GWAS locus)
Depositing lab: Jorge Ferrer. Depositing organization: Imperial College London. Publication: Human pancreatic islet three-dimensional chromatin architecture provides insights into the genetics of type 2 diabetes. Miguel-Escalada I, Bonas-Guarch S, Cebola I, Ponsa-Cobas J, Mendieta-Esteban J, Atla G, Javierre BM, Rolando DMY, Farabella I, Morgan CC, Garcia-Hurtado J, Beucher A, Moran I, Pasquali L, Ramos-Rodriguez M, Appel EVR, Linneberg A, Gjesing AP, Witte DR, Pedersen O, Grarup N, Ravassard P, Torrents D, Mercader JM, Piemonti L, Berney T, de Koning EJP, Kerr-Conte J, Pattou F, Fedko IO, Groop L, Prokopenko I, Hansen T, Marti-Renom MA, Fraser P, Ferrer J. Nat Genet. 2019 Jun 28. pii: 10.1038/s41588-019-0457-0. doi: 10.1038/s41588-019-0457-0. PubMed 31253982.
Backbone
  Vector backbone: Lenti-(BB)-hPGK-KRAB-dCas9-P2A-BlastR
  Backbone manufacturer: Jorge Ferrer (Addgene #118155)
  Vector type: Mammalian Expression, Lentiviral, CRISPR
  Selectable markers: Blasticidin
Growth in bacteria
  Bacterial resistance: Ampicillin, 100 μg/mL
  Growth temperature: 37°C
  Growth strain: Stbl3
  Copy number: High Copy
Gene/Insert
  Gene/Insert name: KRAB-dCas9-2A-BlastR
  gRNA/shRNA sequence: TCCGACTGAGTCATTAAAAG
  Species: H. sapiens (human)
  Promoter: hPGK and U6
  Tag / fusion protein: HA (C terminal on backbone)
  Cloning method: Restriction Enzyme; 5′ cloning site Unknown (destroyed during cloning); 3′ cloning site Unknown (destroyed during cloning)
  Sequencing primers: 5′ GATCCGCCACCATGGATGC
Terms and licenses: Academic/Nonprofit Terms; Industry Terms: Not Available to Industry
How to cite: Lenti-(BB)-hPGK-KRAB-dCas9-P2A-BlastR C2CD4AB-enh2-guide3 was a gift from Jorge Ferrer (Addgene plasmid # 125406 ; http://n2t.net/addgene:125406 ; RRID:Addgene_125406)
